Addgene plasmid #172291: pIVTR(T7G)-PuroR-F2A-mClover3
Purpose: In vitro transcription of PuroR-F2A-mClover3 synthetic construct
Depositing lab: Patrik Verstreken. Depositing organization: Vlaams Instituut voor Biotechnologie (VIB, vzw).
Backbone
  Vector backbone: pIVTR
  Backbone size w/o insert (bp): 2074
  Vector type: Other
Growth in bacteria
  Bacterial resistance: Ampicillin, 100 μg/mL
  Growth temperature: 37°C
  Growth strain: DH5alpha
  Copy number: High Copy
Gene/Insert
  Gene/Insert name: PuroR-F2A-mClover3
  Species: H. sapiens (human)
  Insert size (bp): 1417
  Promoter: T7 promoter G-initiating
  Cloning method: Gibson Cloning
Terms and licenses: Academic/Nonprofit Terms; Industry Terms: Not Available to Industry
How to cite: pIVTR(T7G)-PuroR-F2A-mClover3 was a gift from Patrik Verstreken (Addgene plasmid # 172291 ; http://n2t.net/addgene:172291 ; RRID:Addgene_172291)
