[The description below was written by a language model from this plasmid's Addgene catalogue record and pLannotate feature annotations shown in this document.]
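Description:
pIVTR(T7G)-PuroR-F2A-mClover3 is a compact bacterial plasmid of about 3.5 kb that serves as a template for in vitro transcription of a synthetic mRNA, rather than as a conventional expression vector. It is built on the small pIVTR backbone. This backbone carries a high-copy ColE1/pUC-type origin of replication and a β-lactamase (AmpR) cassette under its own bla promoter, so the plasmid is propagated in standard E. coli cloning strains under ampicillin selection. No eukaryotic promoter or mammalian origin is annotated. This fits a design in which the RNA is made in the test tube by bacteriophage T7 RNA polymerase.

The payload, assembled by Gibson cloning, lies downstream of a T7 promoter described as the G-initiating variant, meaning transcripts start with a guanosine. The single open reading frame encodes puromycin N-acetyltransferase (PuroR), followed by the foot-and-mouth disease virus F2A peptide and then the green/yellow fluorescent protein mClover3. During translation, ribosomal skipping at the 2A sequence yields two separate polypeptides from one transcript. Cells that receive the RNA should therefore become both puromycin resistant and fluorescent. Short pUC-type polylinker remnants flank the coding region. A fragment of the human β-globin polyadenylation region follows it and presumably provides the 3′ untranslated sequence of the transcript. The catalogue lists the insert species as human, although the annotated coding parts derive from Streptomyces, a viral 2A and Aequorea. The record gives the purpose only as in vitro transcription of this construct. A likely use is producing mRNA to transfect into cells for transient selection and visual tracking, but no specific downstream application is recorded.
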