Features (pLannotate 1.2.2; 10 found; start..end, strand, type, name):
    536..669     -  polyA_signal   β-globin poly(A) (fragment): human β-globin polyadenylation signal
    670..690     -  misc_feature   MCS (fragment): pUC18/19 multiple cloning site
    694..1410    -  CDS            mClover3: mClover3 is a basic (constitutively fluorescent) green/yellow fluorescent protein published in 2016, derived from Aequorea victoria. It is reported to be a rapidly-maturing monomer with high acid sensitivity.
   1411..1476    -  CDS            F2A: 2A peptide from foot-and-mouth disease virus polyprotein Eukaryotic ribosomes fail to insert a peptide bond between the Gly and Pro residues, yielding separate polypeptides.
   1486..2079    -  CDS            PuroR: puromycin N-acetyltransferase; pac from Streptomyces alboniger; confers resistance to puromycin
   2091..2127    -  misc_feature   MCS (fragment): pUC18/19 multiple cloning site
   2173..2191    -  promoter       T7 promoter: promoter for bacteriophage T7 RNA polymerase
   2223..2327    +  promoter       AmpR promoter: bla
   2328..3188    +  CDS            AmpR: β-lactamase; bla; confers resistance to ampicillin, carbenicillin, and related antibiotics
   3359..472     +  rep_origin     ori (across the origin): high-copy-number ColE1/pMB1/pBR322/pUC origin of replication
>Addgene plasmid #172291 | pIVTR(T7G)-PuroR-F2A-mClover3 | addgene full sequence | sequence record 340310 | Addgene NGS Result
CTTCAGCAGAGCGCAGATACCAAATACTGTTCTTCTAGTGTAGCCGTAGTTAGGCCACCACTTCAAGAAC
TCTGTAGCACCGCCTACATACCTCGCTCTGCTAATCCTGTTACCAGTGGCTGCTGCCAGTGGCGATAAGT
CGTGTCTTACCGGGTTGGACTCAAGACGATAGTTACCGGATAAGGCGCAGCGGTCGGGCTGAACGGGGGG
TTCGTGCACACAGCCCAGCTTGGAGCGAACGACCTACACCGAACTGAGATACCTACAGCGTGAGCTATGA
GAAAGCGCCACGCTTCCCGAAGGGAGAAAGGCGGACAGGTATCCGGTAAGCGGCAGGGTCGGAACAGGAG
AGCGCACGAGGGAGCTTCCAGGGGGAAACGCCTGGTATCTTTATAGTCCTGTCGGGTTTCGCCACCTCTG
ACTTGAGCGTCGATTTTTGTGATGCTCGTCAGGGGGGCGGAGCCTATGGAAAAACGCCAGCAACGCGGCC
TTTTTACGGTTCCTGGCCTTTTGCTGGCCTTTTGCTCCCATGGTTTTGCAATGAAAATAAATGTTTTTTA
TTAGGCAGAATCCAGATGCTCAAGGCCCTTCATAATATCCCCCAGTTTAGTAGTTGGACTTAGGGAACAA
AGGAACCTTTAATAGAAATTGGACAGCAAGAAAGCGAGCAAGCTTGCATGCCTGCAGGTCTTACTTGTAC
AGCTCGTCCATGCCATGTGTAATCCCGGCGGCGGTCACGAACTCCAGCAGGACCATGTGATCGCGCTTCT
CGTTGGGGTCTTTGCTCAGCTTGGACTGATGGCTCAGGTAGTGGTTGTCGGGCAGCAGCACGGGGCCGTC
GCCGATGGGGGTGTTCTGCTGGTAGTGGTCGGCGAGCTGCACGCTGCCGTCCTCAACGTTGTGGCGGATC
TTGAAGTTAGCCTTGATGCAGTTCTTCTGCTTGTCGGCCGTGATATAGACGTAGTGGCTGTTGAAGTTGT
ACTCCAGCTTGTGCCCCAGGATGTTGCCGTCCTCCTTGAAGTCGATGCCCTTCAGCTCGATGCGGTTCAC
CAGGGTGTCGCCCTCGAACTTCACCTCGGCGCGGGTCTTGTAGGTACCGTCGTCCTTGAAAGAGATGGTG
CGCTCCTGGACGTAGCCTTCGGGCATGGCGGACTTGAAGAAGTCGTGCTGCTTCATGTGGTCGGGGTAGC
GGCTGAAGCAGGCCACGCCGTAGCCGAAGGTGGTCACGAGGGTGGGCCAGGGCACGGGCAGCTTGCCGGT
GGTGCAGATGAACTTCAGGGTCAGCTTGCCGTTGGTGGCATCGCCCTCGCCCTCGCCGCGGACGCTGAAC
TTGTGGCCGTTTACGTCGCCGTCCAGCTCGACCAGGATGGGCACCACCCCGGTGAACAGCTCCTCGCCCT
TAGACACCATGGGCCCAGGGTTGGACTCGACGTCTCCCGCCAACTTGAGAAGGTCAAAATTCAAAGTCTG
TTTCACTCCACTGCCGGCACCGGGCTTGCGGGTCATGCACCAGGTGCGCGGTCCTTCGGGCACCTCGACG
TCGGCGGTGACGGTGAAGCCGAGCCGCTCGTAGAAGGGGAGGTTGCGGGGCGCGGAGGTCTCCAGGAAGG
CGGGCACCCCAGCGCGCTCGGCCGCCTCCACTCCGGGGAGCACGACGGCGCTGCCCAGACCCTTGCCCTG
GTGGTCGGGCGAGACGCCGACGGTGGCCAGGAACCACGCGGGCTCCTTGGGCCGGTGCGGCGCCAGGAGG
CCTTCCATCTGTTGCTGCGCGGCCAGCCGGGAACCGCTCAACTCGGCCATGCGCGAGCCGATCTCGGCGA
ACACCGCCCCCGCTTCGACGCTCTCCGGCGTGGTCCAGACCGCCACCGCGGCGCCGTCGTCCGCGACCCA
CACCTTGCCGATGTCGAGCCCGACGCGCGTGAGGAAGAGTTCTTGCAGCTCGGTGACCCGCTCGATGTGG
CGGTCCGGGTCGACGGTGTGGCGCGTGGCGGGGTAGTCGGCGAACGCGGCGGCGAGGGTGCGTACGGCCC
GGGGGACGTCGTCGCGGGTGGCGAGGCGCACCGTGGGCTTGTACTCGGTGGCCATGGTGGCGACTCTAGA
GGATCCCCGGGTACCGAGCTCGAATTCTGTTTGAGGTTGCTAGTGAACACAGTTGTGTCAGAAGCAAATG
TCCCTATAGTGAGTCGTATTAGACGTCAGGTGGCACTTTTCGGGGAAATGTGCGCGGAACCCCTATTTGT
TTATTTTTCTAAATACATTCAAATATGTATCCGCTCATGAGACAATAACCCTGATAAATGCTTCAATAAT
ATTGAAAAAGGAAGAGTATGAGTATTCAACATTTCCGTGTCGCCCTTATTCCCTTTTTTGCGGCATTTTG
CCTTCCTGTTTTTGCTCACCCAGAAACGCTGGTGAAAGTAAAAGATGCTGAAGATCAGTTGGGTGCACGA
GTGGGTTACATCGAACTGGATCTCAACAGCGGTAAGATCCTTGAGAGTTTTCGCCCCGAAGAACGTTTTC
CAATGATGAGCACTTTTAAAGTTCTGCTATGTGGCGCGGTATTATCCCGTATTGACGCCGGGCAAGAGCA
ACTCGGTCGCCGCATACACTATTCTCAGAATGACTTGGTTGAGTACTCACCAGTCACAGAAAAGCATCTT
ACGGATGGCATGACAGTAAGAGAATTATGCAGTGCTGCCATAACCATGAGTGATAACACTGCGGCCAACT
TACTTCTGACAACGATCGGAGGACCGAAGGAGCTAACCGCTTTTTTGCACAACATGGGGGATCATGTAAC
TCGCCTTGATCGTTGGGAACCGGAGCTGAATGAAGCCATACCAAACGACGAGCGTGACACCACGATGCCT
GTAGCAATGGCAACAACGTTGCGCAAACTATTAACTGGCGAACTACTTACTCTAGCTTCCCGGCAACAAT
TAATAGACTGGATGGAGGCGGATAAAGTTGCAGGACCACTTCTGCGCTCGGCCCTTCCGGCTGGCTGGTT
TATTGCTGATAAATCTGGAGCCGGTGAGCGTGGGTCTCGCGGTATCATTGCAGCACTGGGGCCAGATGGT
AAGCCCTCCCGTATCGTAGTTATCTACACGACGGGGAGTCAGGCAACTATGGATGAACGAAATAGACAGA
TCGCTGAGATAGGTGCCTCACTGATTAAGCATTGGTAACTGTCAGACCAAGTTTACTCATATATACTTTA
GATTGATTTAAAACTTCATTTTTAATTTAAAAGGATCTAGGTGAAGATCCTTTTTGATAATCTCATGACC
AAAATCCCTTAACGTGAGTTTTCGTTCCACTGAGCGTCAGACCCCGTAGAAAAGATCAAAGGATCTTCTT
GAGATCCTTTTTTTCTGCGCGTAATCTGCTGCTTGCAAACAAAAAAACCACCGCTACCAGCGGTGGTTTG
TTTGCCGGATCAAGAGCTACCAACTCTTTTTCCGAAGGTAACTGG
